>Addgene plasmid #117353 | pmiRGLO-MTMR10-201 | addgene full sequence | sequence record 231669 | Addgene NGS Result
CCGGCGTAGAGGATCGAGATCTACCGGGTAGGGGAGGCGCTTTTCCCAAGGCAGTCTGGAGCATGCGCTT
TAGCAGCCCCGCTGGGCACTTGGCGCTACACAAGTGGCCTCTGGCCTCGCACACATTCCACATCCACCGG
TAGGCGCCAACCGGCTCCGTTCTTTGGTGGCCCCTTCGCGCCACCTTCTACTCCTCCCCTAGTCAGGAAG
TTCCCCCCCGCCCCGCAGCTCGCGTCGTGCAGGACGTGACAAATGGAAGTAGCACGTCTCACTAGTCTCG
TGCAGATGGACAGCACCGCTGAGCAATGGAAGCGGGTAGGCCTTTGGGGCAGCGGCCAATAGCAGCTTTG
CTCCTTCGCTTTCTGGGCTCAGAGGCTGGGAAGGGGTGGGTCCGGGGGCGGGCTCAGGGGCGGGCTCAGG
GGCGGGGCGGGCGCCCGAAGGTCCTCCGGAGGCCCGGCATTCTGCACGCTTCAAAAGCGCACGTCTGCCG
CGCTGTTCTCCTCTTCCTCATCTCCGGGCCTTTCGACCTGCAGCCCAAGCTTGGCAATCCGGTACTGTTG
GTAAAGCCACCATGGAAGATGCCAAAAACATTAAGAAGGGCCCAGCGCCATTCTACCCACTCGAAGACGG
GACCGCCGGCGAGCAGCTGCACAAAGCCATGAAGCGCTACGCCCTGGTGCCCGGCACCATCGCCTTTACC
GACGCACATATCGAGGTGGACATTACCTACGCCGAGTACTTCGAGATGAGCGTTCGGCTGGCAGAAGCTA
TGAAGCGCTATGGGCTGAATACAAACCATCGGATCGTGGTGTGCAGCGAGAATAGCTTGCAGTTCTTCAT
GCCCGTGTTGGGTGCCCTGTTCATCGGTGTGGCTGTGGCCCCAGCTAACGACATCTACAACGAGCGCGAG
CTGCTGAACAGCATGGGCATCAGCCAGCCCACCGTCGTATTCGTGAGCAAGAAAGGGCTGCAAAAGATCC
TCAACGTGCAAAAGAAGCTACCGATCATACAAAAGATCATCATCATGGATAGCAAGACCGACTACCAGGG
CTTCCAAAGCATGTACACCTTCGTGACTTCCCATTTGCCACCCGGCTTCAACGAGTACGACTTCGTGCCC
GAGAGCTTCGACCGGGACAAAACCATCGCCCTGATCATGAACAGTAGTGGCAGTACCGGATTGCCCAAGG
GCGTAGCCCTACCGCACCGCACCGCTTGTGTCCGATTCAGTCATGCCCGCGACCCCATCTTCGGCAACCA
GATCATCCCCGACACCGCTATCCTCAGCGTGGTGCCATTTCACCACGGCTTCGGCATGTTCACCACGCTG
GGCTACTTGATCTGCGGCTTTCGGGTCGTGCTCATGTACCGCTTCGAGGAGGAGCTATTCTTGCGCAGCT
TGCAAGACTATAAGATTCAATCTGCCCTGCTGGTGCCCACACTATTTAGCTTCTTCGCTAAGAGCACTCT
CATCGACAAGTACGACCTAAGCAACTTGCACGAGATCGCCAGCGGCGGGGCGCCGCTCAGCAAGGAGGTA
GGTGAGGCCGTGGCCAAACGCTTCCACCTACCAGGCATCCGCCAGGGCTACGGCCTGACAGAAACAACCA
GCGCCATTCTGATCACCCCCGAAGGGGACGACAAGCCTGGCGCAGTAGGCAAGGTGGTGCCCTTCTTCGA
GGCTAAGGTGGTGGACTTGGACACCGGTAAGACACTGGGTGTGAACCAGCGCGGCGAGCTGTGCGTCCGT
GGCCCCATGATCATGAGCGGCTACGTTAACAACCCCGAGGCTACAAACGCTCTCATCGACAAGGACGGCT
GGCTGCACAGCGGCGACATCGCCTACTGGGACGAGGACGAGCACTTCTTCATCGTGGACCGGCTGAAGAG
CCTGATCAAATACAAGGGCTACCAGGTAGCCCCAGCCGAACTGGAGAGCATCCTGCTGCAACACCCCAAC
ATCTTCGACGCCGGGGTCGCCGGCCTGCCCGACGACGATGCCGGCGAGCTGCCCGCCGCAGTCGTCGTGC
TGGAACACGGTAAAACCATGACCGAGAAGGAGATCGTGGACTATGTGGCCAGCCAGGTTACAACCGCCAA
GAAGCTGCGCGGTGGTGTTGTGTTCGTGGACGAGGTGCCTAAAGGACTGACCGGCAAGTTGGACGCCCGC
AAGATCCGCGAGATTCTCATTAAGGCCAAGAAGGGCGGCAAGATCGCCGTGTAATTCTAGTTGTTTAAAC
GAGCTCGAATAGGGTGTTTTCTGAACATTTTGAGGGAAGCTGTCAACTTTTTTCCTCTGAATTAACATTG
CTAACCTAGGCGTTTGAATCTCTAATAACTTTATATGTAAGAATAATAGTTGGAATTTGCACTAATATTT
AAAAACATGTTCAATCATGCTTCTTTCACACTTATTTTAAGAGAGATGTAAATTTTGTTCCTGTCCTCTT
TCTGTCATTACAGGTCTGGCTCTTGTAACCGTGATCAAACTGTTCATGTTGTCTGCTACATTTTTGTCTC
CATCCATTTTTCCTACCACCTCCTGAAGGCTATCTGATAGTCAGTCACATTAGCAGCCCCAGGCAGCAGA
CAACAGGAAAGTTAGGAAATTTGTGTTTCGTGTCATTTTTAGGAGCATCTGATAAAACCTCCAGCAGGTT
TTAGGAAGTATTCATGTATTTTTCTGGTTACTTTCTGTCATCTCTAATTGAACTCACCTGATGAAGGTTC
AGTGTTCTGGGGCCAGAATTTATGATTTTAGATCACCTTCTTTGGAACCTTAGATCACTGTGTTTTGAAA
TCATGAGTTTGCTTTTAACTTCATAGGGTCAACTTTAAAATGATATGCACTGTTAATTTTAAAGCATTTG
CTGCAGATAATTAAACTTAGAAGTGCCTTTGACTTTAGGATACAAATATTACAGAAGAAAATATAATTTC
ACTTTTTAAAATTGGGGTGGGAAAATCCCATTGCATATTTGAAATAGGCTTTTCATACTAAGCTTCATAG
CCAGGAGTCCCCAGAGTCTTGTTCCTCTGAAAGCCACTGGGGAGTGGCCTCTGGGGTGCTGATTCCACAG
AGGTGTATGCTGTAGACAGGAGAGTGCCATCTATGCCAAAACTCGCCCTCAAAAACAAACAAGGCTTGCT
GGGAGGCGTGCTGGGCTTGGCCATCAGTATTTCCAGTGTGGTAAACTATTGCTGGCACTTCCCCCTGGAA
ATAACTAATGAGGTTACGAGTTGGGCACCTGCACAGATGTCCTTCTCTCATAGTTCCTAATGCTTAGGAA
TAGAGGAGAAATAAAAAAATGGATTCTCTCAAAACACTGCCATTTGAATAGCGACAGAAGTGCTCCCCCA
GCCCCCAACTTTGGACAGCAAAGTTGAGGAGAATGAGCAGACACAGTTGTTTGCTTGATCTGAATCTCTC
TAAAGTAAAGTATTTCCAAACTGTGTGACAAGAGCCTACCTACCACTGTAGCGGTCAAAGCTGAAGCTTC
TTACAGCAGTGAAACGGGGCACCACCTCCCCCACACTCCTCATTCCCCGCTTAAAACATGGATACTTTCA
AATTTGACTGTTTCTTAAACTGCCATCCTAAGATATGGAAAATTTTTATAGTAAAGTGTCTAGTTAGCTT
ATTTCCTTTTCTAAAACAAGTGTTTTCAAGATAACTGTATTTTACCTTTATATGTACTGAATAGCTGTTT
CTTTTTGAATTATTTGCCTTTTAAAATTTGATAATGTCTCTGGATATAACAGGACAGGAGTTCTTAAAAA
ATATCTTAAGAAATTCACTTTATGGGTAAACCCAAGGTTTTTGCCAACTTGTTGCCTAGAAAATAAGGGC
TAGTTTCAGTTTATACAAATAGAATTATTAAACATTTTACAGTCCTTGATTAGAAACCAGACCCAATCTC
CTTATAACACCACAGCGTATCCTGCCATTGACAGTGTAATCACAATTCTCCCTTTTTCATTTAGCTGCTT
TTTTATTATTACTAAATGTTTTGGATTGAGCATTTTTCCCTCTGTAATTTTCTTCCTTCACGTTTATTTT
ATTTTAACTCTTGTAGTATTTTATTGTTGTTAATTTACAAGTTTAAAAATATTAGGTACTATTAATAATG
GTTAAAAATAGAAAAATGCATATTTTTGTATGATAATCAAATGTAAAATACTTTTATTTTTGCTGGACAG
TTGTTATATCATGATTATTGTGCTACAGTTTATTGTGCATAATATGAAAAACAACTATGACAGCCTTCAG
TCGGGCCAGGGTGAAGCTGCTTATACCACCTCTGCCGTCAGAGGGACATGTGGTGACAGCAGTGGTGTGG
CTGCACAGGGCGCACTAGAGAGAGCTCAGCACCCCTGCTGCCCGCCAGCAGAGCCCGTGCTGAGGGAATG
CCGCACAGATGCTGATGCACTGGGTGAAATTTCTAGTATTGAACGTAAAGGTGTACAGTGTCTTGCTGTT
ATTTTATGATGGAAACTGATTTTGAAACCAAAAATAGCTAACTAACTTTATTTAAGGAAAGGATATTAAT
TTGTACTAACAGAGGGTGAAAGCTGTTCACATTTGTCAACAAAATCTGCTTGCTGCAGTAGTAACCTCAA
GTGGTTAAAACTTGATTTCCCGAGAAAACTAAAACCTTTGTGCCTAAAACTGATGACTTGAGTTCAAGTG
GGATGAGCAAGAAGATGTGTTATCTTGTTGTTCAACAGTATTGAGTGTGAAGGAAATTTTGATGGCTTAA
TAAAATTCCACAGCGACTGTTAGTCGACCTGCAGGCATGCAAGCTGATCCGGCTGCTAACAAAGCCCGAA
AGGAAGCTGAGTTGGCTGCTGCCACCGCTGAGCAATAACTAGCATAACCCCTTGGGGCGGCCGCTTCGAG
CAGACATGATAAGATACATTGATGAGTTTGGACAAACCACAACTAGAATGCAGTGAAAAAAATGCTTTAT
TTGTGAAATTTGTGATGCTATTGCTTTATTTGTAACCATTATAAGCTGCAATAAACAAGTTAACAACAAC
AATTGCATTCATTTTATGTTTCAGGTTCAGGGGGAGATGTGGGAGGTTTTTTTAAGCAAGTAAAACCTCT
ACAAATGTGGTAAAATCGAATTTTAACAAAATATTAACGCTTACAATTTCCTGATGCGGTATTTTCTCCT
TACGCATCTGTGCGGTATTTCACACCGCATACGCGGATCTGCGCAGCACCATGGCCTGAAATAACCTCTG
AAAGAGGAACTTGGTTAGGTACCTTCTGAGGCGGAAAGAACCAGCTGTGGAATGTGTGTCAGTTAGGGTG
TGGAAAGTCCCCAGGCTCCCCAGCAGGCAGAAGTATGCAAAGCATGCATCTCAATTAGTCAGCAACCAGG
TGTGGAAAGTCCCCAGGCTCCCCAGCAGGCAGAAGTATGCAAAGCATGCATCTCAATTAGTCAGCAACCA
TAGTCCCGCCCCTAACTCCGCCCATCCCGCCCCTAACTCCGCCCAGTTCCGCCCATTCTCCGCCCCATGG
CTGACTAATTTTTTTTATTTATGCAGAGGCCGAGGCCGCCTCGGCCTCTGAGCTATTCCAGAAGTAGTGA
GGAGGCTTTTTTGGAGGCCTAGGCTTTTGCAAAAAGCTTGATTCTTCTGACACAACAGTCTCGAACCAAA
GGCTGGAGCCACCATGGCTTCCAAGGTGTACGACCCCGAGCAACGCAAACGCATGATCACTGGGCCTCAG
TGGTGGGCTCGCTGCAAGCAAATGAACGTGCTGGACTCCTTCATCAACTACTATGATTCCGAGAAGCACG
CCGAGAACGCCGTGATTTTTCTGCATGGTAACGCTGCCTCCAGCTACCTGTGGAGGCACGTCGTGCCTCA
CATCGAGCCCGTGGCTAGATGCATCATCCCTGATCTGATCGGAATGGGTAAGTCCGGCAAGAGCGGGAAT
GGCTCATATCGCCTCCTGGATCACTACAAGTACCTCACCGCTTGGTTCGAGCTGCTGAACCTTCCAAAGA
AAATCATCTTTGTGGGCCACGACTGGGGGGCTTGTCTGGCCTTTCACTACTCCTACGAGCACCAAGACAA
GATCAAGGCCATCGTCCATGCTGAGAGTGTCGTGGACGTGATCGAGTCCTGGGACGAGTGGCCTGACATC
GAGGAGGATATCGCCCTGATCAAGAGCGAAGAGGGCGAGAAAATGGTGCTTGAGAATAACTTCTTCGTCG
AGACCATGCTCCCAAGCAAGATCATGCGGAAACTGGAGCCTGAGGAGTTCGCTGCCTACCTGGAGCCATT
CAAGGAGAAGGGCGAGGTTAGACGGCCTACCCTCTCCTGGCCTCGCGAGATCCCTCTCGTTAAGGGAGGC
AAGCCCGACGTCGTCCAGATTGTCCGCAACTACAACGCCTACCTTCGGGCCAGCGACGATCTGCCTAAGA
TGTTCATCGAGTCCGACCCTGGGTTCTTTTCCAACGCTATTGTCGAGGGAGCTAAGAAGTTCCCTAACAC
CGAGTTCGTGAAGGTGAAGGGCCTCCACTTCAGCCAGGAGGACGCTCCAGATGAAATGGGTAAGTACATC
AAGAGCTTCGTGGAGCGCGTGCTGAAGAACGAGCAGACCGGTGGTGGGAGCGGAGGTGGCGGATCAGGTG
GCGGAGGCTCCGGAGGGATTGAACAAGATGGATTGCACGCAGGTTCTCCGGCCGCTTGGGTGGAGAGGCT
ATTCGGCTATGACTGGGCACAACAGACAATCGGCTGCTCTGATGCCGCCGTGTTCCGGCTGTCAGCGCAG
GGGCGCCCGGTTCTTTTTGTCAAGACCGACCTGTCCGGTGCCCTGAATGAACTGCAGGACGAGGCAGCGC
GGCTATCGTGGCTGGCCACGACGGGCGTTCCTTGCGCAGCTGTGCTCGACGTTGTCACTGAAGCGGGAAG
GGACTGGCTGCTATTGGGCGAAGTGCCGGGGCAGGATCTCCTGTCATCTCACCTTGCTCCTGCCGAGAAA
GTATCCATCATGGCTGATGCAATGCGGCGGCTGCATACGCTTGATCCGGCTACCTGCCCATTCGACCACC
AAGCGAAACATCGCATCGAGCGAGCACGTACTCGGATGGAAGCCGGTCTTGTCGATCAGGATGATCTGGA
CGAAGAGCATCAGGGGCTCGCGCCAGCCGAACTGTTCGCCAGGCTCAAGGCGCGCATGCCCGACGGCGAG
GATCTCGTCGTGACCCATGGCGATGCCTGCTTGCCGAATATCATGGTGGAAAATGGCCGCTTTTCTGGAT
TCATCGACTGTGGCCGGCTGGGTGTGGCGGACCGCTATCAGGACATAGCGTTGGCTACCCGTGATATTGC
TGAAGAGCTTGGCGGCGAATGGGCTGACCGCTTCCTCGTGCTTTACGGTATCGCCGCTCCCGATTCGCAG
CGCATCGCCTTCTATCGCCTTCTTGACGAGTTCTTCTGAGCGGGACTCTGGGGTTCGAAATGACCGACCA
AGCGACGCCCAACCTGCCATCACGATGGCCGCAATAAAATATCTTTATTTTCATTACATCTGTGTGTTGG
TTTTTTGTGTGAATCGATAGCGATAAGGATCCTCTTTGCGCTTGCGTTTTCCCTTGTCCAGATAGCCCAG
TAGCTGACATTCATCCGGGGTCAGCACCGTTTCTGCGGACTGGCTTTCTACGTAATGGTTTCTTAGACGT
CAGGTGGCACTTTTCGGGGAAATGTGCGCGGAACCCCTATTTGTTTATTTTTCTAAATACATTCAAATAT
GTATCCGCTCATGAGACAATAACCCTGATAAATGCTTCAATAATATTGAAAAAGGAAGAGTATGAGTATT
CAACATTTCCGTGTCGCCCTTATTCCCTTTTTTGCGGCATTTTGCCTTCCTGTTTTTGCTCACCCAGAAA
CGCTGGTGAAAGTAAAAGATGCTGAAGATCAGTTGGGTGCACGAGTGGGTTACATCGAACTGGATCTCAA
CAGCGGTAAGATCCTTGAGAGTTTTCGCCCCGAAGAACGTTTTCCAATGATGAGCACTTTCAAAGTTCTG
CTATGTGGCGCGGTATTATCCCGTATTGACGCCGGGCAAGAGCAACTCGGTCGCCGCATACACTATTCTC
AGAATGACTTGGTTGAGTACTCACCAGTCACAGAAAAGCATCTTACGGATGGCATGACAGTAAGAGAATT
ATGCAGTGCTGCCATAACCATGAGTGATAACACTGCGGCCAACTTACTTCTGACAACTATCGGAGGACCG
AAGGAGCTAACCGCTTTTTTGCACAACATGGGGGATCATGTAACTCGCCTTGATCGTTGGGAACCGGAGC
TGAATGAAGCCATACCAAACGACGAGCGTGACACCACGATGCCTGTAGCAATGGCAACAACGTTGCGCAA
ACTATTAACTGGCGAACTACTTACTCTAGCTTCCCGGCAACAATTAATAGACTGGATGGAGGCGGATAAA
GTTGCAGGACCACTTCTGCGCTCGGCCCTTCCGGCTGGCTGGTTTATTGCTGATAAATCTGGAGCCGGTG
AGCGTGGGTCTCGCGGTATCATTGCAGCACTGGGGCCAGATGGTAAGCCCTCCCGTATCGTAGTTATCTA
CACGACGGGGAGTCAGGCAACTATGGATGAACGAAATAGACAGATCGCTGAGATAGGTGCCTCACTGATT
AAGCATTGGTAATTCGAAATGACCGACCAAGCGACGCCCAACCGGTATCAGCTCACTCAAAGGCGGTAAT
ACGGTTATCCACAGAATCAGGGGATAACGCAGGAAAGAACATGTGAGCAAAAGGCCAGCAAAAGGCCAGG
AACCGTAAAAAGGCCGCGTTGCTGGCGTTTTTCCATAGGCTCCGCCCCCCTGACGAGCATCACAAAAATC
GACGCTCAAGTCAGAGGTGGCGAAACCCGACAGGACTATAAAGATACCAGGCGTTTCCCCCTGGAAGCTC
CCTCGTGCGCTCTCCTGTTCCGACCCTGCCGCTTACCGGATACCTGTCCGCCTTTCTCCCTTCGGGAAGC
GTGGCGCTTTCTCATAGCTCACGCTGTAGGTATCTCAGTTCGGTGTAGGTCGTTCGCTCCAAGCTGGGCT
GTGTGCACGAACCCCCCGTTCAGCCCGACCGCTGCGCCTTATCCGGTAACTATCGTCTTGAGTCCAACCC
GGTAAGACACGACTTATCGCCACTGGCAGCAGCCACTGGTAACAGGATTAGCAGAGCGAGGTATGTAGGC
GGTGCTACAGAGTTCTTGAAGTGGTGGCCTAACTACGGCTACACTAGAAGGACAGTATTTGGTATCTGCG
CTCTGCTGAAGCCAGTTACCTTCGGAAAAAGAGTTGGTAGCTCTTGATCCGGCAAACAAACCACCGCTGG
TAGCGGTGGTTTTTTTGTTTGCAAGCAGCAGATTACGCGCAGAAAAAAAGGATTTCAAGAAGATCCTTTG
ATCTTTTCTACGGGGTCTGACGCTCAGTGGAACGAAAACTCACGTTAAGGGATTTTGGTCATGAGATTAT
CAAAAAGGATCTTCACCTAGATCCTTTTATAGTCCGGAAATACAGGAACGCACGCTGGATGGCCCTTCGC
TGGGATGGTGAAACCATGAAAAATGGCAGCTTCAGTGGATTAAGTGGGGGTAATGTGGCCTGTACCCTCT
GGTTGCATAGGTATTCATACGGTTAAAATTTATCAGGCGCGATTGCGGCAGTTTTTCGGGTGGTTTGTTG
CCATTTTTACCTGTCTGCTGCCGTGATCGCGCTGAACGCGTTTTAGCGGTGCGTACAATTAAGGGATTAT
GGTAAATCCACTTACTGTCTGCCCTCGTAGCCATCGAGATAAACCGCAGTACTCCGGCCACGATGCGT
Features (pLannotate 1.2.2; 18 found; start..end, strand, type, name):
     26..525     +  promoter       PGK promoter: mouse phosphoglycerate kinase 1 promoter
    572..2224    +  CDS            luciferase: firefly luciferase synthetic luc2 version of the luciferase gene
   4782..4805    +  misc_feature   MCS (fragment): pUC18/19 multiple cloning site
   4812..4861    +  CDS            SET1 (fragment): solubility-enhancement tag derived from T7 phage gene 10B
   4869..4888    +  terminator     T7 terminator (fragment): transcription terminator for bacteriophage T7 RNA polymerase
   4910..5031    -  polyA_signal   SV40 poly(A) signal: SV40 polyadenylation signal
   5054..5122    -  CDS            large T antigen (fragment): large T antigen from SV40 (simian virus 40)
   5127..5159    +  rep_origin     M13 ori (fragment): M13 bacteriophage origin of replication; arrow indicates direction of (+) strand synthesis
   5160..5211    -  misc_feature   bom (fragment): basis of mobility region from pBR322
   5276..5633    +  promoter       SV40 promoter: SV40 enhancer and early promoter
   5684..6616    +  CDS            hRluc: Renilla luciferase human codon-optimized
   6667..7459    +  CDS            NeoR/KanR (fragment): aminoglycoside phosphotransferase from Tn5; aph(3')-II (or nptII); confers resistance to neomycin, kanamycin, and G418 (Geneticin®)
   7523..7571    +  polyA_signal   poly(A) signal: synthetic polyadenylation signal
   7592..7684    -  CDS            tnpA (fragment): TN5P_ECOLX - Also known as tnp. Experimental evidence at protein level: Swiss-Prot protein existence level 1. Mediates transposition of transposon Tn5 by a 'cut and paste' mechanism. First, the monomeric transposase binds the 19 bp inverted DNA repeats flanking the transposon. Then, dimerization of the DNA- bound transposase creates a synaptic DNA complex. After nicking of the first DNA strand, excision of the transposon proceeds through a series of intermediates. The transposase then mediates the insertion of the transposon at a new site by strand transfer. The activity of the wild- type tran
   7727..7831    +  promoter       AmpR promoter: bla
   7832..8692    +  CDS            AmpR: β-lactamase; bla; confers resistance to ampicillin, carbenicillin, and related antibiotics
   8850..9438    -  rep_origin     ori: high-copy-number ColE1/pMB1/pBR322/pUC origin of replication
   9554..9837    +  misc_feature   cer region: ColE1-derived recombination site that helps to maintain plasmids as monomers
