[The description below was written by a language model from this plasmid's Addgene catalogue record and pLannotate feature annotations shown in this document.]
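Description:
pmiRGLO-MTMR10-201 is a mammalian dual-luciferase reporter plasmid built on the Promega pmiRGLO backbone and designed to test whether a 3' UTR is targeted by a microRNA. It is propagated in E. coli as a high-copy plasmid through a ColE1/pUC-type origin with ampicillin selection (AmpR under its bla promoter). A ColE1 cer site is also annotated, which helps keep the plasmid monomeric. For mammalian cells, the record lists neomycin/G418 selection.

The experimental reporter is the synthetic firefly luciferase gene luc2, driven by the mouse PGK-1 promoter. The roughly 2.5 kb human MTMR10-201 3' UTR was inserted by Gibson assembly directly downstream of the luciferase coding sequence, destroying the NheI and XbaI cloning sites in the process. This corresponds to the unannotated stretch between the end of luc2 and the residual cloning-site fragment in the feature table. The luc2 transcript therefore carries the MTMR10 UTR, so miRNA binding that represses translation or destabilises the message shows up as reduced firefly signal.

A second, independent cassette uses the SV40 enhancer/early promoter to express human codon-optimised Renilla luciferase (hRluc). It is followed closely by a neomycin phosphotransferase sequence and a synthetic poly(A) signal. Renilla activity serves as an internal control from the same plasmid, allowing firefly readings to be normalised for transfection efficiency and cell number.

Several short fragment hits (SET1, large T antigen, M13 ori, bom, tnpA) are probably annotation artefacts or backbone remnants rather than functional parts. The associated study concerns the miR-124 regulatory network in human neurogenesis, which suggests the construct was used to test MTMR10 as a candidate target, although the record does not say so explicitly.
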