Addgene plasmid #117353: pmiRGLO-MTMR10-201
Purpose: Dual luciferase assay for miRNA-targeted UTR
Depositing lab: Volker Busskamp. Depositing organization: Technische Universitaet Dresden. Publication: Combined Experimental and System-Level Analyses Reveal the Complex Regulatory Network of miR-124 during Human Neurogenesis. Kutsche LK, Gysi DM, Fallmann J, Lenk K, Petri R, Swiersy A, Klapper SD, Pircs K, Khattak S, Stadler PF, Jakobsson J, Nowick K, Busskamp V. Cell Syst. 2018 Sep 28. pii: S2405-4712(18)30358-2. doi: 10.1016/j.cels.2018.08.011. PubMed 30292704.
Backbone
  Vector backbone: pmiRGLO
  Backbone manufacturer: Promega
  Backbone size w/o insert (bp): 7334
  Vector type: Mammalian Expression, Luciferase
  Selectable markers: Neomycin (select with G418)
Growth in bacteria
  Bacterial resistance: Ampicillin, 100 μg/mL
  Growth temperature: 37°C
  Growth strain: DH5alpha
  Copy number: High Copy
Gene/Insert
  Gene/Insert name: 3' UTR MTMR10-201
  Species: H. sapiens (human)
  Insert size (bp): 2529
  Promoter: Murine PGK-1
  Tag / fusion protein: luciferase (N terminal on backbone)
  Cloning method: Gibson Cloning
  Sequencing primers: 5′ Fluc-F1 (AGAAGCTGCGCGGTGGTGTTGTG); 3′ T7terminal
Terms and licenses: Academic/Nonprofit Terms; Industry Terms: Not Available to Industry
Depositor comments: 5' NheI cloning site destroyed, 3' XbaI cloning site destroyed
How to cite: pmiRGLO-MTMR10-201 was a gift from Volker Busskamp (Addgene plasmid # 117353 ; http://n2t.net/addgene:117353 ; RRID:Addgene_117353)
